>Addgene plasmid #126693 | pHAGE-hSPC-TFEB(delta30)eGFP-W | addgene full sequence | sequence record 245693 | Addgene NGS Result
TGGAAGGGCTAATTCACTCCCAAAGAAGACAAGATATCCTTGATCTGTGGATCTACCACACACAAGGCTA
CTTCCCTGATTAGCAGAACTACACACCAGGGCCAGGGGTCAGATATCCACTGACCTTTGGATGGTGCTAC
AAGCTAGTACCAGTTGAGCCAGATAAGGTAGAAGAGGCCAATAAAGGAGAGAACACCAGCTTGTTACACC
CTGTGAGCCTGCATGGGATGGATGACCCGGAGAGAGAAGTGTTAGAGTGGAGGTTTGACAGCCGCCTAGC
ATTTCATCACGTGGCCCGAGAGCTGCATCCGGAGTACTTCAAGAACTGCTGATATCGAGCTTGCTACAAG
GGACTTTCCGCTGGGGACTTTCCAGGGAGGCGTGGCCTGGGCGGGACTGGGGAGTGGCGAGCCCTCAGAT
CCTGCATATAAGCAGCTGCTTTTTGCCTGTACTGGGTCTCTCTGGTTAGACCAGATCTGAGCCTGGGAGC
TCTCTGGCTAACTAGGGAACCCACTGCTTAAGCCTCAATAAAGCTTGCCTTGAGTGCTTCAAGTAGTGTG
TGCCCGTCTGTTGTGTGACTCTGGTAACTAGAGATCCCTCAGACCCTTTTAGTCAGTGTGGAAAATCTCT
AGCAGTGGCGCCCGAACAGGGACTTGAAAGCGAAAGGGAAACCAGAGGAGCTCTCTCGACGCAGGACTCG
GCTTGCTGAAGCGCGCACGGCAAGAGGCGAGGGGCGGCGACTGGTGAGTACGCCAAAAATTTTGACTAGC
GGAGGCTAGAAGGAGAGAGATGGGTGCGAGAGCGTCAGTATTAAGCGGGGGAGAATTAGATCGCGATGGG
AAAAAATTCGGTTAAGGCCAGGGGGAAAGAAAAAATATAAATTAAAACATATAGTATGGGCAAGCAGGGA
GCTAGAACGATTCGCAGTTAATCCTGGCCTGTTAGAAACATCAGAAGGCTGTAGACAAATACTGGGACAG
CTACAACCATCCCTTCAGACAGGATCAGAAGAACTTAGATCATTATATAATACAGTAGCAACCCTCTATT
GTGTGCATCAAAGGATAGAGATAAAAGACACCAAGGAAGCTTTAGACAAGATAGAGGAAGAGCAAAACAA
AAGTAAGACCACCGCACAGCAAGCGGCCGGCCGCTGATCTTCAGACCTGGAGGAGGAGATATGAGGGACA
ATTGGAGAAGTGAATTATATAAATATAAAGTAGTAAAAATTGAACCATTAGGAGTAGCACCCACCAAGGC
AAAGAGAAGAGTGGTGCAGAGAGAAAAAAGAGCAGTGGGAATAGGAGCTTTGTTCCTTGGGTTCTTGGGA
GCAGCAGGAAGCACTATGGGCGCAGCGTCAATGACGCTGACGGTACAGGCCAGACAATTATTGTCTGGTA
TAGTGCAGCAGCAGAACAATTTGCTGAGGGCTATTGAGGCGCAACAGCATCTGTTGCAACTCACAGTCTG
GGGCATCAAGCAGCTCCAGGCAAGAATCCTGGCTGTGGAAAGATACCTAAAGGATCAACAGCTCCTGGGG
ATTTGGGGTTGCTCTGGAAAACTCATTTGCACCACTGCTGTGCCTTGGAATGCTAGTTGGAGTAATAAAT
CTCTGGAACAGATTTGGAATCACACGACCTGGATGGAGTGGGACAGAGAAATTAACAATTACACAAGCTT
AATACACTCCTTAATTGAAGAATCGCAAAACCAGCAAGAAAAGAATGAACAAGAATTATTGGAATTAGAT
AAATGGGCAAGTTTGTGGAATTGGTTTAACATAACAAATTGGCTGTGGTATATAAAATTATTCATAATGA
TAGTAGGAGGCTTGGTAGGTTTAAGAATAGTTTTTGCTGTACTTTCTATAGTGAATAGAGTTAGGCAGGG
ATATTCACCATTATCGTTTCAGACCCACCTCCCAACCCCGAGGGGACCCGACAGGCCCGAAGGAATAGAA
GAAGAAGGTGGAGAGAGAGACAGAGACAGATCCATTCGATTAGTGAACGGATCTCGACGGTATCGCCGAA
TTCACAAATGGCAGTATTCATCCACAATTTTAAAAGAAAAGGGGGGATTGGGGGGTACAGTGCAGGGGAA
AGAATAGTAGACATAATAGCAACAGACATACAAACTAAAGAATTACAAAAACAAATTACAAAAATTCAAA
ATTTTCGGGTTTATTACAGGGACAGCAGAGATCCAGTTTGGACTAGTATGCGGTGTGAAATACCGCACAG
ATGCGTAAGGAGAAAATACCGCATCAGGCGCCATTCGCCATTCAGGCTGCGCAACTGTTGGGAAGGGCGA
TCGGTGCGGGCCTCTTCGCTATTACGCCAGCTGGCGAAAGGGGGATGTGCTGCAAGGCGATTAAGTTGGG
TAACGCCAGGGTTTTCCCAGTCACGACGTTGTAAAACGACGGCCAGTGCCAAGCTTGAAGACTGCTGCTC
TCTACCACGTTAGCTCCCCTGTGGCGGAGGATGACTGTCCTAAGAGCTCATAGGCACGGGGCAAGGGGAG
CCTGGCTGTCAGCTGCCTGGGCTTCTAGTCTTGTGCTTTTTGCACACCAGTCCAGGGAACGAAGACCACT
GGCTTTAAGATGCTTCCCCAGCTGTCCCCAGACTCTGCCAGCAGGGGATTCTCTGGTCTGAGCTTAAGTT
GTGTTCTCCCAGCCAGGGATGCCCCTGCCCTTTGATGTCTCCTTGCTGCCACACATTTAGCCGCCCTCCC
CATGCCAGCTTGGGGGGAGGGAAGCAGTGGGGGTAGGGAGGTGGCTGGGGCAGCTGGGCAACTGTCCCCA
CCCGTCCCTGGCACGGCTCTGCCCAGTACACAAAGAGCAAAGTGAATCTTGTCCCCACCCCTGCAGCTGA
GGGGCTGGAGGAGGAAACGGGGAGGCCCACACAGAAGGGGTGGCCACCGTGGGGCTGTCCATCACTCAGG
GCTCTCAGAGGGAGTCAACCCAGAAACAGACAAAGAGGGTGAGTCTGGGCTGTGTTCTTAGCTAGTGAGA
GGTCCCCTAGAGGATGAAGTAGATGATGCTAATGAGGATGACTGGATGTCACACCCATGATGCTATTAGG
TCCTCATAATAGCATAGTGAGGTGGACAGCTAGTACCTGACCCATCTCACAGATGAACATACTAATGCCT
AACAAAGCAGAACGACTCACGCTGGGTCCCAGAGCTGGCCAGTGGAAGCACTGAGACCTCCACATACTGA
AGGCATGGACTATTGACCGCTGTTGGTATTGGTCTCATCATTGACTATCATTAAGTGTTGGCTGTTTGCA
TGCTTCCTGCCCAGTGGCAGGTTCAAAGAAGCCCGCAGGAAGCGTGCTCCTTTCTTTCCCAGGGCCCGCA
ATTGGGCTGGAAGATAGAGCAACAAAAAGCGCCCATGTAACTCATGGGAACATTCATGTGTGCTGAATGG
CAGGTGAAGGTGCCACAGAGAGGCTGAGGATTTCAGAGGGCACCATGAACTGGAGTGAGGTCGCAGAGCA
GGTGCCATTGGCTCTTGGCCTGTTTGGGTGGGTGGCATTCAGAGAGGTGGAAGGTCAGATGCACTGTTCA
CGCCTGTAATCTCAGCACTTTGGAAGGCCAAGGTAGGAGGATCACACGAGGCCAGGAGATCAACGCTGCA
GTGAGCTATGAAGCTGTGATTGCACCACTGCACTGCAGCTTGGGTAACAGAGTGAGACCCTGTCTCTAAA
TAATTAAATAAATAAAATAAAAATAAAACCGGAGAAGTGGAGAGGGATTGGAGGTGGGCTTTCACAGAGG
GAGAAACGGCTTAAGTACAGGCCAAAAAGTGAGAAGGCTGCAGACAGGGCTGGTAGGGGGAGGGGGAAAT
TTGGCACACCCAGCTAAAGGTCCTTCTGTGTCTCCTTCTCCAAGGAACCCAAGACCTTCACTTGGTTGGT
GTGAGCACTCCAGGAGGCAGGCACCCTCCCTCAGCCCTCAAGCAAGCAAAAATGGGTTTAAAAAAAGAAG
GAGAAGAAGCAGCAGCAGCAGCCGCCACAGAGCTTGTGACAGCTACAGCCTAAGGGCAACAGGCAGGGGA
GACCAAGGACCAGAAAGAGCAGAGGCTTTTTCAAAGAAAGAGATCCCTCTCCCAGCACCCAGCGATGGCG
GCAAACCCCACCCACAGTGCCTGCTAAGAACAAGTCCCACGTGAGAACAACATGGCCCCCCGAGATGCCC
ACAGGGACCCCGAGATGCCTGCAGTGCTTGGCTCTCCCGCTGGCCAGCTGCCCACCTGGCTCAGGCCCAG
TACTCGTGAGTCAGCCGATCAATCCCAATGTTGCCAGGATGATGGGGGCGGGAGTAAGGGCCCTGGGGGA
GGGCAGGGGTGGGCACTGCAGGCGAGCTGTCTCCCACATCTGGCACCTGCACACAGCTGAGGCCGAGCTG
AGAGGATGCTTCTGTGGGCTCCCCCTCCTCCCGGCACCCCTCCCCTCCTTTCACTGTCCTAGGACACTCT
CTGGCTGCTGGAGTCTTAGGCAAATATTTAAAGGGGCAGCAAGGGGGTGAGGAGGGTGGTGGGAGCAAAC
ACTTCCCTCCCTTTCTTCCTCCCTGCGCTTCTCAGGGGCTCTCAGTTCAGATGCCATGCTGTTATGCAAC
CTTGGGGCTGAAGGCCCTCCAGATGGAGAGGGGGACAGGGGAACCTGCCAGCTCATGACCGAAGGGCAGG
GCCCAGGTGGGAGGGGGCTGGGGCAGGGGACAGGAACTGGGGTGGCATGTTAAAGGACAGGAGGCTGGTT
GGGCATGGTGGCTCACACCTGTAATCCTAGCACTTTAGGAGGCCGAGATCACTTGAGCCCAGGAGTTCAA
GACCAGCCTGGGCAACATGGTGAAAACTCATCTCTATAAAACAAGCAAAAATTAGCTGGGCACAATGGCA
TGCACTGGTAGTCCCAGCTACTTGGGATGCTGAGGTGTGAGGATCACCGGAGTCCAGGAGGTCAACGCTG
CAGTGAGCAGTGATCTCGCTACTGCATGCCAGCCTGGGTGATAAAGTGAGACCCTGTCTCACAACAAAAC
AAAACAAAACAAAACAAAAGGATAGGAGGTTAAGGGAGCGAGCCCAGGCCTGGACTCTGCCACAGTCACC
TGAGTTTAGAGGTGAAGGGACTTTAGAGACCACCTGGCCCAAGGAGTGAAAGGGAACCTGAGAGAAAGGG
TGAGCCAGCCCAAAGTCATTGGCAGATTTGACCTCGTAAATACATAGAGATGGCTTTGGGAAGGCACTAG
GAAAGACAGAGAAAAGAGAAGGAGACAGTCCTCAAAGCTGATCGTATTTGGGTGAGTATTATTCTCAGGG
CAAATTTAGGATCAGAGGATGCAGAAAGGGGAGTCTAGAGGGGTAGAGTGTAGACCACAGGGTGAGTGAG
CTGATTCGAGGATGGGGAGACTGGGAGCCCACCAGTGACCAGAGCCAGCCCTGTTCAGGGCTGTCCGGGC
AGAAGAAAGCAGTGTCAGACCTGGAATCTGCCATCAGCACAGCCTGCAATTGACAGACAAGCCCAGAGCA
AAGAAGGAAGCACTGCACATGAGTAAGAGCTTGCCACCAGTGGGGACAGAGTTTCCAGAATTAGGAAAAT
AATCACTGGGGGCAAGTTTGAGGTTGGTACCAGATATGTGGGAGGAGGCAAGGTAAGGGAAAGAGTACTT
GAAGTTGGAACTGGTCCTTGCAGGGAAATGCACATTTATGAAACCCCGAAAACTGATGTCAAAGCACCTC
CTGCCTTGGGCAGAGTCCTCTCAGAGTCTACAGGTGCTGCCTCCAGAACCCTCTTCCTGGAGCGCATCCC
TATGTATCTAGAAATTCTGCTGGGAAATATGATGGTCAGACCCTTGGCCACCTGAAAGGTTCAGGGTGGT
AGAAGAAAAAGGAAAGCCACAGGGCAGCAGGGGCAGGTGCCAGCAAGGAAGGCAGGCACGCCAGGAAGAC
ACCCATGGTGAGAAGTGCAGATGGCCCGAGGGCAAGTTTGCTCAACTCACCCAGGTTTGCTCTTGCTGGG
GCCAAGAGGACTCATGTGCCAGGGCCAAGGGCCCTTGGGGGCTCTCACAGGGGGCTTATCTGGGCTTCGG
TTCTGGAGGGCCAGGAACAAACAGGCTTCAAAGCCAAGGGCTTGGCTGGCACACAGGGGGCTTGGTCCTT
CACCTCTGTCCCCTCTCCCTACGGACACATATAAGACCCTGGTCACACCTGGGAGAGGAGGAGAGGAGAG
CATAGCACCTGCAGGTCGACTGAACCGTCAGATCCGCTAGCGCTACCGGACTCAGATCTCGAGCTCAAGC
TTGCCACCATGGATTACATGCAGCAGCAGCAGCAGCAGCAACAGCAGCAGCTCGGAGGGCCGCCCACCCC
GGCCATCAATACCCCCGTCCACTTCCAGTCGCCACCACCTGTGCCTGGGGAGGTGTTGAAGGTGCAGTCC
TACCTGGAGAATCCCACATCCTACCATCTGCAGCAGTCGCAGCATCAGAAGGTGCGGGAGTACCTGTCCG
AGACCTATGGGAACAAGTTTGCTGCCCACATCAGCCCAGCCCAGGGCTCTCCGAAACCCCCACCAGCCGC
CTCCCCAGGGGTGCGAGCTGGACACGTGCTGTCCTCCTCCGCTGGCAACAGTGCTCCCAATAGCCCCATG
GCCATGCTGCACATTGGCTCCAACCCTGAGAGGGAGTTGGATGATGTCATTGACAACATTATGCGTCTGG
ACGATGTCCTTGGCTACATCAATCCTGAAATGCAGATGCCCAACACGCTACCCCTGTCCAGCAGCCACCT
GAATGTGTACAGCAGCGACCCCCAGGTCACAGCCTCCCTGGTGGGCGTCACCAGCAGCTCCTGCCCTGCG
GACCTGACCCAGAAGCGAGAGCTCACAGATGCTGAGAGCAGGGCCCTGGCCAAGGAGCGGCAGAAGAAAG
ACAATCACAACTTAATTGAAAGGAGACGAAGGTTCAACATCAATGACCGCATCAAGGAGTTGGGAATGCT
GATCCCCAAGGCCAATGACCTGGACGTGCGCTGGAACAAGGGCACCATCCTCAAGGCCTCTGTGGATTAC
ATCCGGAGGATGCAGAAGGACCTGCAAAAGTCCAGGGAGCTGGAGAACCACTCTCGCCGCCTGGAGATGA
CCAACAAGCAGCTCTGGCTCCGTATCCAGGAGCTGGAGATGCAGGCTCGAGTGCACGGCCTCCCTACCAC
CTCCCCGTCCGGCATGAACATGGCTGAGCTGGCCCAGCAGGTGGTGAAGCAGGAGCTGCCTAGCGAAGAG
GGCCCAGGGGAGGCCCTGATGCTGGGGGCTGAGGTCCCTGACCCTGAGCCACTGCCAGCTCTGCCCCCGC
AAGCCCCGCTGCCCCTGCCCACCCAGCCACCGTCCCCATTCCATCACCTGGACTTCAGCCACAGCCTGAG
CTTTGGGGGCAGGGAGGACGAGGGTCCCCCGGGCTACCCCGAACCCCTGGCGCCGGGGCATGGCTCCCCA
TTCCCCAGCCTGTCCAAGAAGGATCTGGACCTCATGCTCCTGGACGACTCACTGCTACCGCTGGCCTCTG
ATCCACTTCTGTCCACCATGTCCCCCGAGGCCTCCAAGGCCAGCAGCCGCCGGAGCAGCTTCAGCATGGA
GGAGGGCGATGTGCTGAAGGTACCGCGGGCCCGGGATCCACCGGTCGCGGCCGCCATGGTGAGCAAGGGC
GAGGAGCTGTTCACCGGGGTGGTGCCCATCCTGGTCGAGCTGGACGGCGACGTAAACGGCCACAAGTTCA
GCGTGTCCGGCGAGGGCGAGGGCGATGCCACCTACGGCAAGCTGACCCTGAAGTTCATCTGCACCACCGG
CAAGCTGCCCGTGCCCTGGCCCACCCTCGTGACCACCCTGACCTACGGCGTGCAGTGCTTCAGCCGCTAC
CCCGACCACATGAAGCAGCACGACTTCTTCAAGTCCGCCATGCCCGAAGGCTACGTCCAGGAGCGCACCA
TCTTCTTCAAGGACGACGGCAACTACAAGACCCGCGCCGAGGTGAAGTTCGAGGGCGACACCCTGGTGAA
CCGCATCGAGCTGAAGGGCATCGACTTCAAGGAGGACGGCAACATCCTGGGGCACAAGCTGGAGTACAAC
TACAACAGCCACAACGTCTATATCATGGCCGACAAGCAGAAGAACGGCATCAAGGTGAACTTCAAGATCC
GCCACAACATCGAGGACGGCAGCGTGCAGCTCGCCGACCACTACCAGCAGAACACCCCCATCGGCGACGG
CCCCGTGCTGCTGCCCGACAACCACTACCTGAGCACCCAGTCCGCCCTGAGCAAAGACCCCAACGAGAAG
CGCGATCACATGGTCCTGCTGGAGTTCGTGACCGCCGCCGGGATCACTCTCGGCATGGACGAGCTGTACA
AGTAAGGATCCTAATCAACCTCTGGATTACAAAATTTGTGAAAGATTGACTGGTATTCTTAACTATGTTG
CTCCTTTTACGCTATGTGGATACGCTGCTTTAATGCCTTTGTATCATGCTATTGCTTCCCGTATGGCTTT
CATTTTCTCCTCCTTGTATAAATCCTGGTTGCTGTCTCTTTATGAGGAGTTGTGGCCCGTTGTCAGGCAA
CGTGGCGTGGTGTGCACTGTGTTTGCTGACGCAACCCCCACTGGTTGGGGCATTGCCACCACCTGTCAGC
TCCTTTCCGGGACTTTCGCTTTCCCCCTCCCTATTGCCACGGCGGAACTCATCGCCGCCTGCCTTGCCCG
CTGCTGGACAGGGGCTCGGCTGTTGGGCACTGACAATTCCGTGGTGTTGTCGGGGAAATCATCGTCCTTT
CCTTGGCTGCTCGCCTGTGTTGCCACCTGGATTCTGCGCGGGACGTCCTTCTGCTACGTCCCTTCGGCCC
TCAATCCAGCGGACCTTCCTTCCCGCGGCCTGCTGCCGGCTCTGCGGCCTCTTCCGCGTCTTCGCCTTCG
CCCTCAGACGAGTCGGATCTCCCTTTGGGCCGCCTCCCCGCCTGAGATCCTTTAAGACCAATGACTTACA
AGGCAGCTGTAGATCTTAGCCACTTTTTAAAAGAAAAGGGGGGACTGGAAGGGCTAATTCACTCCCAACG
AAGACAAGATCTGCTTTTTGCTTGTACTGGGTCTCTCTGGTTAGACCAGATCTGAGCCTGGGAGCTCTCT
GGCTAACTAGGGAACCCACTGCTTAAGCCTCAATAAAGCTTGCCTTGAGTGCTTCAAGTAGTGTGTGCCC
GTCTGTTGTGTGACTCTGGTAACTAGAGATCCCTCAGACCCTTTTAGTCAGTGTGGAAAATCTCTAGCAG
TAGTAGTTCATGTCATCTTATTATTCAGTATTTATAACTTGCAAAGAAATGAATATCAGAGAGTGAGAGG
CCCGGGTTAATTAAGGAAAGGGCTAGATCATTCTTGAAGACGAAAGGGCCTCGTGATACGCCTATTTTTA
TAGGTTAATGTCATGATAATAATGGTTTCTTAGACGTCAGGTGGCACTTTTCGGGGAAATGTGCGCGGAA
CCCCTATTTGTTTATTTTTCTAAATACATTCAAATATGTATCCGCTCATGAGACAATAACCCTGATAAAT
GCTTCAATAATATTGAAAAAGGAAGAGTATGAGTATTCAACATTTCCGTGTCGCCCTTATTCCCTTTTTT
GCGGCATTTTGCCTTCCTGTTTTTGCTCACCCAGAAACGCTGGTGAAAGTAAAAGATGCTGAAGATCAGT
TGGGTGCACGAGTGGGTTACATCGAACTGGATCTCAACAGCGGTAAGATCCTTGAGAGTTTTCGCCCCGA
AGAACGTTTTCCAATGATGAGCACTTTTAAAGTTCTGCTATGTGGCGCGGTATTATCCCGTGTTGACGCC
GGGCAAGAGCAACTCGGTCGCCGCATACACTATTCTCAGAATGACTTGGTTGAGTACTCACCAGTCACAG
AAAAGCATCTTACGGATGGCATGACAGTAAGAGAATTATGCAGTGCTGCCATAACCATGAGTGATAACAC
TGCGGCCAACTTACTTCTGACAACGATCGGAGGACCGAAGGAGCTAACCGCTTTTTTGCACAACATGGGG
GATCATGTAACTCGCCTTGATCGTTGGGAACCGGAGCTGAATGAAGCCATACCAAACGACGAGCGTGACA
CCACGATGCCTGTAGCAATGGCAACAACGTTGCGCAAACTATTAACTGGCGAACTACTTACTCTAGCTTC
CCGGCAACAATTAATAGACTGGATGGAGGCGGATAAAGTTGCAGGACCACTTCTGCGCTCGGCCCTTCCG
GCTGGCTGGTTTATTGCTGATAAATCTGGAGCCGGTGAGCGTGGGTCTCGCGGTATCATTGCAGCACTGG
GGCCAGATGGTAAGCCCTCCCGTATCGTAGTTATCTACACGACGGGGAGTCAGGCAACTATGGATGAACG
AAATAGACAGATCGCTGAGATAGGTGCCTCACTGATTAAGCATTGGTAACTGTCAGACCAAGTTTACTCA
TATATACTTTAGATTGATTTAAAACTTCATTTTTAATTTAAAAGGATCTAGGTGAAGATCCTTTTTGATA
ATCTCATGACCAAAATCCCTTAACGTGAGTTTTCGTTCCACTGAGCGTCAGACCCCGTAGAAAAGATCAA
AGGATCTTCTTGAGATCCTTTTTTTCTGCGCGTAATCTGCTGCTTGCAAACAAAAAAACCACCGCTACCA
GCGGTGGTTTGTTTGCCGGATCAAGAGCTACCAACTCTTTTTCCGAAGGTAACTGGCTTCAGCAGAGCGC
AGATACCAAATACTGTTCTTCTAGTGTAGCCGTAGTTAGGCCACCACTTCAAGAACTCTGTAGCACCGCC
TACATACCTCGCTCTGCTAATCCTGTTACCAGTGGCTGCTGCCAGTGGCGATAAGTCGTGTCTTACCGGG
TTGGACTCAAGACGATAGTTACCGGATAAGGCGCAGCGGTCGGGCTGAACGGGGGGTTCGTGCACACAGC
CCAGCTTGGAGCGAACGACCTACACCGAACTGAGATACCTACAGCGTGAGCTATGAGAAAGCGCCACGCT
TCCCGAAGGGAGAAAGGCGGACAGGTATCCGGTAAGCGGCAGGGTCGGAACAGGAGAGCGCACGAGGGAG
CTTCCAGGGGGAAACGCCTGGTATCTTTATAGTCCTGTCGGGTTTCGCCACCTCTGACTTGAGCGTCGAT
TTTTGTGATGCTCGTCAGGGGGGCGGAGCCTATGGAAAAACGCCAGCAACGCGGCCTTTTTACGGTTCCT
GGCCTTTTGCTGGCCTTTTGCTCACATGTTCTTTCCTGCGTTATCCCCTGATTCTGTGGATAACCGTATT
ACCGCCTTTGAGTGAGCTGATACCGCTCGCCGCAGCCGAACGACCGAGCGCAGCGAGTCAGTGAGCGAGG
AAGCGGAAGAGCGCCCAATACGCAAACCGCCTCTCCCCGCGCGTTGGCCGATTCATTAATGCAGCAAGCT
CATGGCTGACTAATTTTTTTTATTTATGCAGAGGCCGAGGCCGCCTCGGCCTCTGAGCTATTCCAGAAGT
AGTGAGGAGGCTTTTTTGGAGGCCTAGGCTTTTGCAAAAAGCTCCCCGTGGCACGACAGGTTTCCCGACT
GGAAAGCGGGCAGTGAGCGCAACGCAATTAATGTGAGTTAGCTCACTCATTAGGCACCCCAGGCTTTACA
CTTTATGCTTCCGGCTCGTATGTTGTGTGGAATTGTGAGCGGATAACAATTTCACACAGGAAACAGCTAT
GACATGATTACGAATTTCACAAATAAAGCATTTTTTTCACTGCATTCTAGTTGTGGTTTGTCCAAACTCA
TCAATGTATCTTATCATGTCTGGATCAACTGGATAACTCAAGCTAACCAAAATCATCCCAAACTTCCCAC
CCCATACCCTATTACCACTGCCAATTACCTGTGGTTTCATTTACTCTAAACCTGTGATTCCTCTGAATTA
TTTTCATTTTAAAGAAATTGTATTTGTTAAATATGTACTACAAACTTAGTAGT
Features (pLannotate 1.2.2; 28 found; start..end, strand, type, name):
    377..634     +  LTR            5' LTR (truncated): truncated 5' long terminal repeat (LTR) from HIV-1
    681..806     +  misc_feature   HIV-1 Ψ: packaging signal of human immunodeficiency virus type 1
    790..1128    +  CDS            HIV-1 gag (fragment): gag protein from human immunodeficiency virus 1; gag
   1303..1536    +  misc_feature   RRE: The Rev response element (RRE) of HIV-1 allows for Rev-dependent mRNA export from the nucleus to the cytoplasm.
   1913..2013    +  CDS            Rev (fragment): human immunodeficiency virus 1 (HIV-1) Rev protein; rev; enhances nuclear export of unspliced and incompletely spliced viral mRNAs
   2058..2175    +  misc_feature   cPPT/CTS: central polypurine tract and central termination sequence of HIV-1
   2217..2268    +  misc_feature   bom (fragment): basis of mobility region from pBR322
   2274..2428    -  CDS            lacZα (fragment): LacZα fragment of β-galactosidase; lacZ fragment
   4814..5035    -  CDS            C9orf85 (fragment): CI085_HUMAN - Experimental evidence at protein level: Swiss-Prot protein existence level 1. From Homo sapiens (Human).
   5035..5058    +  misc_feature   pause site (fragment): RNA polymerase II transcriptional pause signal from the human α2 globin gene
   6266..6302    +  misc_feature   MCS (fragment): multiple cloning site
   6351..7646    +  CDS            TFEB (fragment): TFEB_HUMAN - Also known as BHLHE35. Experimental evidence at protein level: Swiss-Prot protein existence level 1. Transcription factor that acts as a master regulator of lysosomal biogenesis, autophagy, lysosomal exocytosis, lipid catabolism, energy metabolism and immune response (PubMed:21617040, PubMed:22576015, PubMed:22343943, PubMed:22692423, PubMed:30120233, PubMed:31672913). Specifically recognizes and binds E-box sequences (5'-CANNTG-3'); efficient DNA-binding requires dimerization with itself or with another MiT/TFE family member such as TFE3 or MITF (PubMed:1748288, PubMed:19556463,
   7649..7675    +  misc_feature   MCS (fragment): multiple cloning site
   7686..8405    +  CDS            EGFP: the original enhanced GFP (Yang et al., 1996) mammalian codon-optimized
   8413..9001    +  misc_feature   WPRE: woodchuck hepatitis virus posttranscriptional regulatory element
   9009..9074    +  CDS            nef (fragment): NEF_HV1Z2 - Experimental evidence at protein level: Swiss-Prot protein existence level 1. Extracellular Nef protein targets CD4(+) T-lymphocytes for apoptosis by interacting with CXCR4 surface receptors. From Human immunodeficiency virus type 1 group M subtype D (isolate Z2/CDC-Z34) (HIV-1).
   9076..9309    +  LTR            3' LTR (ΔU3): self-inactivating 3' long terminal repeat (LTR) from HIV-1
   9514..9618    +  promoter       AmpR promoter: bla
   9619..10479   +  CDS            AmpR: β-lactamase; bla; confers resistance to ampicillin, carbenicillin, and related antibiotics
  10650..11238   +  rep_origin     ori: high-copy-number ColE1/pMB1/pBR322/pUC origin of replication
  11421..11475   +  CDS            lacI (fragment): lac repressor; lacI; The lac repressor binds to the lac operator to inhibit transcription in E. coli. This inhibition can be relieved by adding lactose or isopropyl-β-D-thiogalactopyranoside (IPTG).
  11481..11574   +  rep_origin     SV40 ori (fragment): SV40 origin of replication
  11599..11636   +  CDS            lacI (fragment): lac repressor; lacI; The lac repressor binds to the lac operator to inhibit transcription in E. coli. This inhibition can be relieved by adding lactose or isopropyl-β-D-thiogalactopyranoside (IPTG).
  11649..11670   +  protein_bind   CAP binding site: CAP binding activates transcription in the presence of cAMP. E. coli catabolite activator protein
  11685..11715   +  promoter       lac promoter: promoter for the E. coli lac operon
  11719..11741   +  protein_bind   lac operator (fragment): The lac repressor binds to the lac operator to inhibit transcription in E. coli. This inhibition can be relieved by adding lactose or isopropyl-β-D-thiogalactopyranoside (IPTG). lac repressor encoded by lacI
  11773..11856   +  polyA_signal   SV40 poly(A) signal (fragment): SV40 polyadenylation signal
  12023..329     +  CDS            nef (fragment) (across the origin): NEF_HV1BR - Experimental evidence at protein level: Swiss-Prot protein existence level 1. Extracellular Nef protein targets CD4(+) T-lymphocytes for apoptosis by interacting with CXCR4 surface receptors (PubMed:14990729). From Human immunodeficiency virus type 1 group M subtype B (isolate BRU/LAI) (HIV-1).
