[The description below was written by a language model from this plasmid's Addgene catalogue record and pLannotate feature annotations shown in this document.]
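Description:
pHAGE-hSPC-TFEB(delta30)eGFP-W is an HIV-1-based, self-inactivating lentiviral transfer plasmid built on the pHAGE backbone for lineage-restricted expression of a mutant human TFEB in lung alveolar epithelial cells. It is maintained in E. coli through a high-copy ColE1/pUC-type origin and selected with ampicillin via the β-lactamase gene. The viral portion carries a truncated 5' LTR, the Ψ packaging signal with an adjoining gag fragment, the Rev response element for Rev-dependent export of the genomic RNA, the cPPT/CTS element that aids nuclear import of the reverse-transcribed genome, and a ΔU3 3' LTR that inactivates LTR promoter activity after integration. Packaging functions are not encoded and must be supplied in trans.

The payload is driven by the hSPC promoter named in the catalogue entry. The automated feature table does not annotate this promoter as such; it presumably lies in the long, largely unannotated stretch between the cPPT and the TFEB coding sequence, where only small incidental fragment matches are called. Downstream, cloned between SalI and NotI sites, is TFEB lacking its first 30 amino acids, carrying an H32D change, and with its stop codon removed so that it reads into EGFP as a C-terminal fusion. A WPRE follows the fusion to boost transcript stability and expression.

TFEB is a bHLH transcription factor that acts as a master regulator of lysosomal biogenesis and autophagy. The construct allows the effects and localisation of this N-terminally truncated form to be followed by GFP fluorescence in cells where the hSPC promoter is active. The record does not state the functional consequence of the deletion. The sequenced record is 12,023 nt, somewhat shorter than the sum of the listed backbone and insert sizes.
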