Addgene plasmid #126693: pHAGE-hSPC-TFEB(delta30)eGFP-W
Purpose: Lineage specific over expression of a mutated TFEB in lung alveolar epithelial cells, where TFEB is missing the first 30 amino acids of the sequence.
Depositing lab: Darrell Kotton. Depositing organization: Boston University Medical Campus.
Backbone
  Vector backbone: pHAGE
  Backbone manufacturer: Derived in Kotton lab
  Backbone size w/o insert (bp): 10685
  Vector type: Lentiviral
Growth in bacteria
  Bacterial resistance: Ampicillin, 100 μg/mL
  Growth temperature: 37°C
  Growth strain: NEB Stable
  Copy number: High Copy
Gene/Insert
  Gene/Insert name: TFEB(delta30)
  Species: H. sapiens (human)
  Insert size (bp): 2097
  Mutation: Deleted amino acids 1-30, H32D, Deleted Stop Codon on TFEB
  Entrez Gene: TFEB (a.k.a. ALPHATFEB, BHLHE35, TCFEB)
  Promoter: hSPC
  Cloning method: Restriction Enzyme; 5′ cloning site SalI (not destroyed); 3′ cloning site NotI (not destroyed)
  Sequencing primers: 5′ CCTCTCCCTACGGACACAT; 3′ GGAGCAACATAGTTAAGAATACCAGTCAATCTTTC
Resource information
  A portion of this plasmid was derived from a plasmid made by: Shawn Ferguson (Addgene plasmid # 44445)
Terms and licenses: Academic/Nonprofit Terms; Industry Terms: Not Available to Industry
Depositor comments: GFP fused to 3' end of TFEB-detla30 insert
How to cite: pHAGE-hSPC-TFEB(delta30)eGFP-W was a gift from Darrell Kotton (Addgene plasmid # 126693 ; http://n2t.net/addgene:126693 ; RRID:Addgene_126693)
