>Addgene plasmid #126693 | pHAGE-hSPC-TFEB(delta30)eGFP-W | depositor partial sequence | sequence record 242512 | hSPC
AAGCTTGAAGACTGCTGCTCTCTACCACGTTAGCTCCCCTGTGGCGGAGGATGACTGTCCTAAGAGCTCA
TAGGCACGGGGCAAGGGGAGCCTGGCTGTCAGCTGCCTGGGCTTCTAGTCTTGTGCTTTTTGCACACCAG
TCCAGGGAACGAAGACCACTGGCTTTAAGATGCTTCCCCAGCTGTCCCCAGACTCTGCCAGCAGGGGATT
CTCTGGTCTGAGCTTAAGTTGTGTTCTCCCAGCCAGGGATGCCCCTGCCCTTTGATGTCTCCTTGCTGCC
ACACATTTAGCCGCCCTCCCCATGCCAGCTTGGGGGGAGGGAAGCAGTGGGGGTAGGGAGGTGGCTGGGG
CAGCTGGGCAACTGTCCCCACCCGTCCCTGGCACGGCTCTGCCCAGTACACAAAGAGCAAAGTGAATCTT
GTCCCCACCCCTGCAGCTGAGGGGCTGGAGGAGGAAACGGGGAGGCCCACACAGAAGGGGTGGCCACCGT
GGGGCTGTCCATCACTCAGGGCTCTCAGAGGGAGTCAACCCAGAAACAGACAAAGAGGGTGAGTCTGGGC
TGTGTTCTTAGCTAGTGAGAGGTCCCCTAGAGGATGAAGTAGATGATGCTAATGAGGATGACTGGATGTC
ACACCCATGATGCTATTAGGTCCTCATAATAGCATAGTGAGGTGGACAGCTAGTACCTGACCCATCTCAC
AGATGAACATACTAATGCCTAACAAAGCAGAACGACTCACGCTGGGTCCCAGAGCTGGCCAGTGGAAGCA
CTGAGACCTCCACATACTGAAGGCATGGACTATTGACCGCTGTTGGTATTGGTCTCATCATTGACTATCA
TTAAGTGTTGGCTGTTTGCATGCTTCCTGCCCAGTGGCAGGTTCAAAGAAGCCCGCAGGAAGCGTGCTCC
TTTCTTTCCCAGGGCCCGCAATTGGGCTGGAAGATAGAGCAACAAAAAGCGCCCATGTAACTCATGGGAA
CATTCATGTGTGCTGAATGGCAGGTGAAGGTGCCACAGAGAGGCTGAGGATTTCAGAGGGCACCATGAAC
TGGAGTGAGGTCGCAGAGCAGGTGCCATTGGCTCTTGGCCTGTTTGGGTGGGTGGCATTCAGAGAGGTGG
AAGGTCAGATGCACTGTTCACGCCTGTAATCTCAGCACTTTGGAAGGCCAAGGTAGGAGGATCACACGAG
GCCAGGAGATCAACGCTGCAGTGAGCTATGAAGCTGTGATTGCACCACTGCACTGCAGCTTGGGTAACAG
AGTGAGACCCTGTCTCTAAATAATTAAATAAATAAAATAAAAATAAAACCGGAGAAGTGGAGAGGGATTG
GAGGTGGGCTTTCACAGAGGGAGAAACGGCTTAAGTACAGGCCAAAAAGTGAGAAGGCTGCAGACAGGGC
TGGTAGGGGGAGGGGGAAATTTGGCACACCCAGCTAAAGGTCCTTCTGTGTCTCCTTCTCCAAGGAACCC
AAGACCTTCACTTGGTTGGTGTGAGCACTCCAGGAGGCAGGCACCCTCCCTCAGCCCTCAAGCAAGCAAA
AATGGGTTTAAAAAAAGAAGGAGAAGAAGCAGCAGCAGCAGCCGCCACAGAGCTTGTGACAGCTACAGCC
TAAGGGCAACAGGCAGGGGAGACCAAGGACCAGAAAGAGCAGAGGCTTTTTCAAAGAAAGAGATCCCTCT
CCCAGCACCCAGCGATGGCGGCAAACCCCACCCACAGTGCCTGCTAAGAACAAGTCCCACGTGAGAACAA
CATGGCCCCCCGAGATGCCCACAGGGACCCCGAGATGCCTGCAGTGCTTGGCTCTCCCGCTGGCCAGCTG
CCCACCTGGCTCAGGCCCAGTACTCGTGAGTCAGCCGATCAATCCCAATGTTGCCAGGATGATGGGGGCG
GGAGTAAGGGCCCTGGGGGAGGGCAGGGGTGGGCACTGCAGGCGAGCTGTCTCCCACATCTGGCACCTGC
ACACAGCTGAGGCCGAGCTGAGAGGATGCTTCTGTGGGCTCCCCCTCCTCCCGGCACCCCTCCCCTCCTT
TCACTGTCCTAGGACACTCTCTGGCTGCTGGAGTCTTAGGCAAATATTTAAAGGGGCAGCAAGGGGGTGA
GGAGGGTGGTGGGAGCAAACACTTCCCTCCCTTTCTTCCTCCCTGCGCTTCTCAGGGGCTCTCAGTTCAG
ATGCCATGCTGTTATGCAACCTTGGGGCTGAAGGCCCTCCAGATGGAGAGGGGGACAGGGGAACCTGCCA
GCTCATGACCGAAGGGCAGGGCCCAGGTGGGAGGGGGCTGGGGCAGGGGACAGGAACTGGGGTGGCATGT
TAAAGGACAGGAGGCTGGTTGGGCATGGTGGCTCACACCTGTAATCCTAGCACTTTAGGAGGCCGAGATC
ACTTGAGCCCAGGAGTTCAAGACCAGCCTGGGCAACATGGTGAAAACTCATCTCTATAAAACAAGCAAAA
ATTAGCTGGGCACAATGGCATGCACTGGTAGTCCCAGCTACTTGGGATGCTGAGGTGTGAGGATCACCGG
AGTCCAGGAGGTCAACGCTGCAGTGAGCAGTGATCTCGCTACTGCATGCCAGCCTGGGTGATAAAGTGAG
ACCCTGTCTCACAACAAAACAAAACAAAACAAAACAAAAGGATAGGAGGTTAAGGGAGCGAGCCCAGGCC
TGGACTCTGCCACAGTCACCTGAGTTTAGAGGTGAAGGGACTTTAGAGACCACCTGGCCCAAGGAGTGAA
AGGGAACCTGAGAGAAAGGGTGAGCCAGCCCAAAGTCATTGGCAGATTTGACCTCGTAAATACATAGAGA
TGGCTTTGGGAAGGCACTAGGAAAGACAGAGAAAAGAGAAGGAGACAGTCCTCAAAGCTGATCGTATTTG
GGTGAGTATTATTCTCAGGGCAAATTTAGGATCAGAGGATGCAGAAAGGGGAGTCTAGAGGGGTAGAGTG
TAGACCACAGGGTGAGTGAGCTGATTCGAGGATGGGGAGACTGGGAGCCCACCAGTGACCAGAGCCAGCC
CTGTTCAGGGCTGTCCGGGCAGAAGAAAGCAGTGTCAGACCTGGAATCTGCCATCAGCACAGCCTGCAAT
TGACAGACAAGCCCAGAGCAAAGAAGGAAGCACTGCACATGAGTAAGAGCTTGCCACCAGTGGGGACAGA
GTTTCCAGAATTAGGAAAATAATCACTGGGGGCAAGTTTGAGGTTGGTACCAGATATGTGGGAGGAGGCA
AGGTAAGGGAAAGAGTACTTGAAGTTGGAACTGGTCCTTGCAGGGAAATGCACATTTATGAAACCCCGAA
AACTGATGTCAAAGCACCTCCTGCCTTGGGCAGAGTCCTCTCAGAGTCTACAGGTGCTGCCTCCAGAACC
CTCTTCCTGGAGCGCATCCCTATGTATCTAGAAATTCTGCTGGGAAATATGATGGTCAGACCCTTGGCCA
CCTGAAAGGTTCAGGGTGGTAGAAGAAAAAGGAAAGCCACAGGGCAGCAGGGGCAGGTGCCAGCAAGGAA
GGCAGGCACGCCAGGAAGACACCCATGGTGAGAAGTGCAGATGGCCCGAGGGCAAGTTTGCTCAACTCAC
CCAGGTTTGCTCTTGCTGGGGCCAAGAGGACTCATGTGCCAGGGCCAAGGGCCCTTGGGGGCTCTCACAG
GGGGCTTATCTGGGCTTCGGTTCTGGAGGGCCAGGAACAAACAGGCTTCAAAGCCAAGGGCTTGGCTGGC
ACACAGGGGGCTTGGTCCTTCACCTCTGTCCCCTCTCCCTACGGACACATATAAGACCCTGGTCACACCT
GGGAGAGGAGGAGAGGAGAGCATAGCACCTGCAG
