>Addgene plasmid #126693 | pHAGE-hSPC-TFEB(delta30)eGFP-W | depositor partial sequence | sequence record 242513 | TFEB(delta 30)eGFP
ATGGATTACATGCAGCAGCAGCAGCAGCAGCAACAGCAGCAGCTCGGAGGGCCGCCCACCCCGGCCATCA
ATACCCCCGTCCACTTCCAGTCGCCACCACCTGTGCCTGGGGAGGTGTTGAAGGTGCAGTCCTACCTGGA
GAATCCCACATCCTACCATCTGCAGCAGTCGCAGCATCAGAAGGTGCGGGAGTACCTGTCCGAGACCTAT
GGGAACAAGTTTGCTGCCCACATCAGCCCAGCCCAGGGCTCTCCGAAACCCCCACCAGCCGCCTCCCCAG
GGGTGCGAGCTGGACACGTGCTGTCCTCCTCCGCTGGCAACAGTGCTCCCAATAGCCCCATGGCCATGCT
GCACATTGGCTCCAACCCTGAGAGGGAGTTGGATGATGTCATTGACAACATTATGCGTCTGGACGATGTC
CTTGGCTACATCAATCCTGAAATGCAGATGCCCAACACGCTACCCCTGTCCAGCAGCCACCTGAATGTGT
ACAGCAGCGACCCCCAGGTCACAGCCTCCCTGGTGGGCGTCACCAGCAGCTCCTGCCCTGCGGACCTGAC
CCAGAAGCGAGAGCTCACAGATGCTGAGAGCAGGGCCCTGGCCAAGGAGCGGCAGAAGAAAGACAATCAC
AACTTAATTGAAAGGAGACGAAGGTTCAACATCAATGACCGCATCAAGGAGTTGGGAATGCTGATCCCCA
AGGCCAATGACCTGGACGTGCGCTGGAACAAGGGCACCATCCTCAAGGCCTCTGTGGATTACATCCGGAG
GATGCAGAAGGACCTGCAAAAGTCCAGGGAGCTGGAGAACCACTCTCGCCGCCTGGAGATGACCAACAAG
CAGCTCTGGCTCCGTATCCAGGAGCTGGAGATGCAGGCTCGAGTGCACGGCCTCCCTACCACCTCCCCGT
CCGGCATGAACATGGCTGAGCTGGCCCAGCAGGTGGTGAAGCAGGAGCTGCCTAGCGAAGAGGGCCCAGG
GGAGGCCCTGATGCTGGGGGCTGAGGTCCCTGACCCTGAGCCACTGCCAGCTCTGCCCCCGCAAGCCCCG
CTGCCCCTGCCCACCCAGCCACCATCCCCATTCCATCACCTGGACTTCAGCCACAGCCTGAGCTTTGGGG
GCAGGGAGGACGAGGGTCCCCCGGGCTACCCCGAACCCCTGGCGCCGGGGCATGGCTCCCCATTCCCCAG
CCTGTCCAAGAAGGATCTGGACCTCATGCTCCTGGACGACTCACTGCTACCGCTGGCCTCTGATCCACTT
CTGTCCACCATGTCCCCCGAGGCCTCCAAGGCCAGCAGCCGCCGGAGCAGCTTCAGCATGGAGGAGGGCG
ATGTGCTGAAGGTACCGCGGGCCCGGGATCCACCGGTCGCGGCCGCCATGGTGAGCAAGGGCGAGGAGCT
GTTCACCGGGGTGGTGCCCATCCTGGTCGAGCTGGACGGCGACGTAAACGGCCACAAGTTCAGCGTGTCC
GGCGAGGGCGAGGGCGATGCCACCTACGGCAAGCTGACCCTGAAGTTCATCTGCACCACCGGCAAGCTGC
CCGTGCCCTGGCCCACCCTCGTGACCACCCTGACCTACGGCGTGCAGTGCTTCAGCCGCTACCCCGACCA
CATGAAGCAGCACGACTTCTTCAAGTCCGCCATGCCCGAAGGCTACGTCCAGGAGCGCACCATCTTCTTC
AAGGACGACGGCAACTACAAGACCCGCGCCGAGGTGAAGTTCGAGGGCGACACCCTGGTGAACCGCATCG
AGCTGAAGGGCATCGACTTCAAGGAGGACGGCAACATCCTGGGGCACAAGCTGGAGTACAACTACAACAG
CCACAACGTCTATATCATGGCCGACAAGCAGAAGAACGGCATCAAGGTGAACTTCAAGATCCGCCACAAC
ATCGAGGACGGCAGCGTGCAGCTCGCCGACCACTACCAGCAGAACACCCCCATCGGCGACGGCCCCGTGC
TGCTGCCCGACAACCACTACCTGAGCACCCAGTCCGCCCTGAGCAAAGACCCCAACGAGAAGCGCGATCA
CATGGTCCTGCTGGAGTTCGTGACCGCCGCCGGGATCACTCTCGGCATGGACGAGCTGTACAAGTAA
